Addgene plasmid #112903: pTORGm43GWC
Purpose: (Empty Backbone) Multisite (attR3/attR4) Gateway vector for expression in oomycetes. Confers resistance to gentamicin. Contains additional cassette for constitutive expression of mTFP1.
Depositing lab: Sebastian Schornack. Depositing organization: University of Cambridge. Publication: N-acetyltransferase AAC(3)-I confers gentamicin resistance to Phytophthora palmivora and Phytophthora infestans. Evangelisti E, Yunusov T, Shenhav L, Schornack S. BMC Microbiol. 2019 Nov 27;19(1):265. doi: 10.1186/s12866-019-1642-0. PubMed 31775609.
Backbone
  Vector backbone: pTORGm34GWC
  Backbone manufacturer: Edouard Evangelisti, Liron Shenhav
  Backbone size (bp): 8431
  Vector type: Oomycete expression
  Selectable markers: Gentamicin
Growth in bacteria
  Bacterial resistance: Chloramphenicol and Ampicillin, 25 & 100 μg/mL
  Growth temperature: 37°C
  Growth strain: ccdB Survival
  Copy number: High Copy
Gene/Insert
  Cloning method: Gateway Cloning
Terms and licenses: Academic/Nonprofit Terms; Industry Terms: Not Available to Industry
How to cite: pTORGm43GWC was a gift from Sebastian Schornack (Addgene plasmid # 112903 ; http://n2t.net/addgene:112903 ; RRID:Addgene_112903)
