[The description below was written by a language model from this plasmid's Addgene catalogue record and pLannotate feature annotations shown in this document.]
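Description:
pTORGm43GWC is an empty Gateway destination vector for transgene expression in oomycetes such as Phytophthora, derived from the pTORGm34GWC backbone and about 8.4 kb in size. Its bacterial portion resembles a pBluescript-type phagemid: a high-copy ColE1/pUC origin, an f1 origin, an ampicillin resistance gene, remnants of the lacZα/lac promoter region, and flanking T7 and T3 promoters. Because the Gateway cassette carries the gyrase toxin gene ccdB, the unrecombined plasmid has to be maintained in a ccdB-tolerant E. coli strain, with selection on both ampicillin and chloramphenicol.

The cloning site is a MultiSite Gateway cassette described as attR3/attR4. The automated annotation finds attR3 on one side and labels the other site as attR1 overlapping an attB4 core, which most likely reflects the attR4 site named in the catalogue entry. Between the sites lie ccdB, a ccdA fragment and a chloramphenicol acetyltransferase gene. An LR reaction with compatible entry clones replaces this segment with the user's chosen elements, and loss of ccdB provides counter-selection for recombinants.

Two further cassettes act in the oomycete host. A gentamicin acetyltransferase gene (aacC1, AAC(3)-I) provides selection of transformants on gentamicin, and it is followed by a short ble fragment that is probably a leftover from an earlier marker. A separate cassette constitutively expresses the cyan fluorescent protein mTFP1, which can serve as a visual marker for transformed lines. The oomycete promoters and terminators driving these genes and the Gateway insert are not annotated in the feature table or named in the record.
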