Features (pLannotate 1.2.2; 23 found; start..end, strand, type, name):
    323..341     -  promoter       T7 promoter: promoter for bacteriophage T7 RNA polymerase
    344..501     +  CDS            lacZα (fragment): LacZα fragment of β-galactosidase; lacZ fragment
    532..960     -  rep_origin     f1 ori (sequence partly withheld): f1 bacteriophage origin of replication; arrow indicates direction of (+) strand synthesis
    987..1091    +  promoter       AmpR promoter: bla
   1092..1952    +  CDS            AmpR: β-lactamase; bla; confers resistance to ampicillin, carbenicillin, and related antibiotics
   2123..2711    +  rep_origin     ori: high-copy-number ColE1/pMB1/pBR322/pUC origin of replication
   2894..2986    +  CDS            lacI (fragment): lac repressor; lacI; The lac repressor binds to the lac operator to inhibit transcription in E. coli. This inhibition can be relieved by adding lactose or isopropyl-β-D-thiogalactopyranoside (IPTG).
   2999..3020    +  protein_bind   CAP binding site: CAP binding activates transcription in the presence of cAMP. E. coli catabolite activator protein
   3035..3065    +  promoter       lac promoter: promoter for the E. coli lac operon
   3073..3089    +  protein_bind   lac operator: The lac repressor binds to the lac operator to inhibit transcription in E. coli. This inhibition can be relieved by adding lactose or isopropyl-β-D-thiogalactopyranoside (IPTG). lac repressor encoded by lacI
   3134..3152    +  promoter       T3 promoter: promoter for bacteriophage T3 RNA polymerase
   3734..3765    -  misc_feature   MCS (fragment): pBluescript multiple cloning site
   3768..4475    +  CDS            mTFP1: mTFP1 is a basic (constitutively fluorescent) cyan fluorescent protein published in 2006, derived from Clavularia sp.. It has low acid sensitivity.
   5175..5195    +  protein_bind   attB4: mutant version of attB; core recombination site for the Gateway® BP reaction BP Clonase™
   5179..5298    +  protein_bind   attR1: mutant version of attR; recombination site for the Gateway® LR reaction LR Clonase™
   5339..5644    -  CDS            ccdB: CcdB, a bacterial toxin that poisons DNA gyrase; ccdB; Plasmids containing the ccdB gene cannot be propagated in standard E. coli strains.
   5649..5807    -  CDS            ccdA (fragment): CCDA_ECO57 - Also known as H, letA. Experimental evidence at protein level: Swiss-Prot protein existence level 1. Antitoxin component of a type II toxin-antitoxin (TA) system which inhibits the post-segregational killing (PSK) of plasmid-free cells, also referred to as a plasmid addiction system. Binds to and blocks the activity of CcdB; will also remove bound CcdB protein from the CcdB-GyrA complex by forming a CcdA-CcdB complex, a process termed rejuvenation. Functions as a transcriptional corepressor for the ccdAB operon, repression also requires CcdB (By similarity). From Escherichia coli
   5964..6644    -  CDS            CmR: chloramphenicol acetyltransferase confers resistance to chloramphenicol
   6645..6674    -  promoter       cat promoter (fragment): promoter of the E. coli cat gene encoding chloramphenicol acetyltransferase
   6698..6728    -  promoter       lac UV5 promoter: E. coli lac promoter with an "up" mutation
   6753..6876    -  protein_bind   attR3: mutant version of attR; recombination site for the Gateway® LR reaction LR Clonase™
   7490..8023    +  CDS            GmR: gentamycin acetyltransferase; aacC1; confers resistance to gentamycin
   8044..8205    +  CDS            ble (fragment): BLE_KLEPN - Experimental evidence at protein level: Swiss-Prot protein existence level 1. Binding protein with a strong affinity to the bleomycin family of antibiotics. Binds to CL990; an antimitotic-antibiotic compound. From Klebsiella pneumoniae.
>Addgene plasmid #112903 | pTORGm43GWC | addgene full sequence | sequence record 220567 | Addgene NGS Result
TACGCCGCCTTAGTAACAAACATGCCAAAAGAAGGAAAGCTTTCACCAGCTTTCAAGTTTAATCAATCTT
TGAGAGTCACAATTGCAAGAATAAATGAATTTTTACAACACAGTTCGATGCACTGTGTTTCGTCTTGATG
AAAATTGGACGGCAAATCGAGTATCTTAAACAAATCTCGGCATAGGCTGTCCATTTTGTGGTCGCCTCTT
TGTTGGTAGTTTGCAGTAGTTTCATTAGTAGAAGATCTGCATCCTCAATCTGCTAAACGTCTTGAGCAGC
TATGAGACGATCCGGGGAATTGGGGCCCGAGCTCCAATTCGCCCTATAGTGAGTCGTATTACAATTCACT
GGCCGTCGTTTTACAACGTCGTGACTGGGAAAACCCTGGCGTTACCCAACTTAATCGCCTTGCAGCACAT
CCCCCTTTCGCCAGCTGGCGTAATAGCGAAGAGGCCCGCACCGATCGCCCTTCCCAACAGTTGCGCAGCC
TGAATGGCGAATGGAAATTGTAAGCGTTAATATTTTGTTAAAATTCGCGTTAAATTTTTGTTAAATCAGC
TCATTTTTTAACCAATAGGCCGAAATCGGCAAAATCCCTTATAAATCAAAAGAATAGACCGAGATAGGGT
[37 nt withheld, positions 631-667]
AAAGAACGTGGACTCCAACGTCAAAGG
[49 nt withheld, positions 695-743]
T
[91 nt withheld, positions 745-835]
G
[124 nt withheld, positions 837-960]
CAGGTGGCACTTTTCGGGGAAATGTGCGCGGAACCCCTATTTGTTTATTTTTCTAAATACATTCAAATAT
GTATCCGCTCATGAGACAATAACCCTGATAAATGCTTCAATAATATTGAAAAAGGAAGAGTATGAGTATT
CAACATTTCCGTGTCGCCCTTATTCCCTTTTTTGCGGCATTTTGCCTTCCTGTTTTTGCTCACCCAGAAA
CGCTGGTGAAAGTAAAAGATGCTGAAGATCAGTTGGGTGCACGAGTGGGTTACATCGAACTGGATCTCAA
CAGCGGTAAGATCCTTGAGAGTTTTCGCCCCGAAGAACGTTTTCCAATGATGAGCACTTTTAAAGTTCTG
CTATGTGGCGCGGTATTATCCCGTATTGACGCCGGGCAAGAGCAACTCGGTCGCCGCATACACTATTCTC
AGAATGACTTGGTTGAGTACTCACCAGTCACAGAAAAGCATCTTACGGATGGCATGACAGTAAGAGAATT
ATGCAGTGCTGCCATAACCATGAGTGATAACACTGCGGCCAACTTACTTCTGACAACGATCGGAGGACCG
AAGGAGCTAACCGCTTTTTTGCACAACATGGGGGATCATGTAACTCGCCTTGATCGTTGGGAACCGGAGC
TGAATGAAGCCATACCAAACGACGAGCGTGACACCACGATGCCTGTAGCAATGGCAACAACGTTGCGCAA
ACTATTAACTGGCGAACTACTTACTCTAGCTTCCCGGCAACAATTAATAGACTGGATGGAGGCGGATAAA
GTTGCAGGACCACTTCTGCGCTCGGCCCTTCCGGCTGGCTGGTTTATTGCTGATAAATCTGGAGCCGGTG
AGCGTGGGTCTCGCGGTATCATTGCAGCACTGGGGCCAGATGGTAAGCCCTCCCGTATCGTAGTTATCTA
CACGACGGGGAGTCAGGCAACTATGGATGAACGAAATAGACAGATCGCTGAGATAGGTGCCTCACTGATT
AAGCATTGGTAACTGTCAGACCAAGTTTACTCATATATACTTTAGATTGATTTAAAACTTCATTTTTAAT
TTAAAAGGATCTAGGTGAAGATCCTTTTTGATAATCTCATGACCAAAATCCCTTAACGTGAGTTTTCGTT
CCACTGAGCGTCAGACCCCGTAGAAAAGATCAAAGGATCTTCTTGAGATCCTTTTTTTCTGCGCGTAATC
TGCTGCTTGCAAACAAAAAAACCACCGCTACCAGCGGTGGTTTGTTTGCCGGATCAAGAGCTACCAACTC
TTTTTCCGAAGGTAACTGGCTTCAGCAGAGCGCAGATACCAAATACTGTTCTTCTAGTGTAGCCGTAGTT
AGGCCACCACTTCAAGAACTCTGTAGCACCGCCTACATACCTCGCTCTGCTAATCCTGTTACCAGTGGCT
GCTGCCAGTGGCGATAAGTCGTGTCTTACCGGGTTGGACTCAAGACGATAGTTACCGGATAAGGCGCAGC
GGTCGGGCTGAACGGGGGGTTCGTGCACACAGCCCAGCTTGGAGCGAACGACCTACACCGAACTGAGATA
CCTACAGCGTGAGCTATGAGAAAGCGCCACGCTTCCCGAAGGGAGAAAGGCGGACAGGTATCCGGTAAGC
GGCAGGGTCGGAACAGGAGAGCGCACGAGGGAGCTTCCAGGGGGAAACGCCTGGTATCTTTATAGTCCTG
TCGGGTTTCGCCACCTCTGACTTGAGCGTCGATTTTTGTGATGCTCGTCAGGGGGGCGGAGCCTATGGAA
AAACGCCAGCAACGCGGCCTTTTTACGGTTCCTGGCCTTTTGCTGGCCTTTTGCTCACATGTTCTTTCCT
GCGTTATCCCCTGATTCTGTGGATAACCGTATTACCGCCTTTGAGTGAGCTGATACCGCTCGCCGCAGCC
GAACGACCGAGCGCAGCGAGTCAGTGAGCGAGGAAGCGGAAGAGCGCCCAATACGCAAACCGCCTCTCCC
CGCGCGTTGGCCGATTCATTAATGCAGCTGGCACGACAGGTTTCCCGACTGGAAAGCGGGCAGTGAGCGC
AACGCAATTAATGTGAGTTAGCTCACTCATTAGGCACCCCAGGCTTTACACTTTATGCTTCCGGCTCGTA
TGTTGTGTGGAATTGTGAGCGGATAACAATTTCACACAGGAAACAGCTATGACCATGATTACGCCAAGCT
CGAAATTAACCCTCACTAAAGGGAACAAAAGCTGGTACCTCTGATGGACAAAGGGTCGCCTCTACGTACC
CGCGACAATCTCGGCTTTTCCAATGTCGACAGCTGGCATATCGCACGCGAGGTTAGGCGTCTTCAGCCGG
CGTAACCACAAACCTCGAGTCAAGTACCCTTTTTCAGACCTTAATTTCCGTGTCCATTCCCTCGCGTTTA
CACGAAGGTTTCTGAGAAATACCACATGTCACAGAGAGAGAGAAGATTGGAGAACCTTCTCAACCTGACC
CGTGCAGAGCGCTTTTGCGTCCTACCATCCGTTAATTATAGCACCACCACCACATGTCTCGCCGGAACTC
TCTTATCCGCTCTTTTTGATCGTCTTTTTTGCGCCCCATTAAAGACATCTCTTGCACAGGGATCGTTTCT
GATTGGCCATTTCACTTCCTCTTTTACATCCGAAAACCACCTGTTTGTGGGGTTGTGAAGCCACAACCGG
ACGCTCAAAAAGCCTCGCCCGACTCGCCCACGATCGGAAGGCTCATTCTCCTTTTCACTCTCACGTGCCC
AAGTCCCAACCGACTCTTTTTCGACCTTCACTCTCACCGACAACGGGCCCCCCCTCGAGGTCGACGGTAT
CGATACCATGGTGAGCAAGGGCGAGGAGACCACAATGGGCGTAATCAAGCCCGACATGAAGATCAAGCTG
AAGATGGAGGGCAACGTGAATGGCCACGCCTTCGTGATCGAGGGCGAGGGCGAGGGCAAGCCCTACGACG
GCACCAACACCATCAACCTGGAGGTGAAGGAGGGAGCCCCCCTGCCCTTCTCCTACGACATTCTGACCAC
CGCGTTCGCCTACGGCAACAGGGCCTTCACCAAGTACCCCGACGACATCCCCAACTACTTCAAGCAGTCC
TTCCCCGAGGGCTACTCTTGGGAGCGCACCATGACCTTCGAGGACAAGGGCATCGTGAAGGTGAAGTCCG
ACATCTCCATGGAGGAGGACTCCTTCATCTACGAGATACACCTCAAGGGCGAGAACTTCCCCCCCAACGG
CCCCGTGATGCAGAAGAAGACCACCGGCTGGGACGCCTCCACCGAGAGGATGTACGTGCGCGACGGCGTG
CTGAAGGGCGACGTCAAGCACAAGCTGCTGCTGGAGGGCGGCGGCCACCACCGCGTTGACTTCAAGACCA
TCTACAGGGCCAAGAAGGCGGTGAAGCTGCCCGACTATCACTTTGTGGACCACCGCATCGAGATCCTGAA
CCACGACAAGGACTACAACAAGGTGACCGTTTACGAGAGCGCCGTGGCCCGCAACTCCACCGACGGCATG
GACGAGCTGTACAAGTAGGCCGAAGGTCGAGCTGTGTGCACTGAGTGCGAAGTTGCAGATTTTGTGTCTA
TGCATTTAATACAATTTCCTTTTTTCCATTTTCGTTGTTTTTTTTGTGAAAGAACGATTGTTTTCAAAAG
AAGGCCGTTTGTAGAACAATTTTTTTTTATACTAGCATTTGGTATTCGAGTGTGACGAATCGGTGATGGC
GCTTTACAAATGAAATATAACGCTGAACAAGCGCAGTGACAGCTTTATTTTATAACAGAGAATAAAGACC
AAAGTAGAGTAGACTGATGGCGGCTTGAAACAAAACTACGTGACTTCTAATGCAAAGAAAACCATACCCC
ACGCTACTTAGAATTGTTTCTCTTTGGTTGATGACCGCTATAGTCGTATGGAGTGATCCCTTTTTGTCAA
TATTTCGATTCTTGCTAAAACCGTGACTATTTTGAGGCAACTGTGTGTACTTAACATGGTAGAAATTTCT
ATGTTTAAGCCAGCTGACAATCATTCTTTATTTATCGTAAACCAACCAGGTACCGGGCCCATTATACCTC
GTATTCGATTAAATGATACAACTCATTGCCACACCGCAAGACGGCGTCACCACCATAGACAGCCTTTCAA
GCACCCCCTTGTCTATGAGCTGCCACGTCAGCTGCCGCTCCTAATATCCACCCGCGTCCCTATTCCCGTC
ATATGCCAAGCTATCAACTTTGTATAGAAAAGTTGAACGAGAAACGTAAAATGATATAAATATCAATATA
TTAAATTAGATTTTGCATAAAAAACAGACTACATAATACTGTAAAACACAACATATCCAGTCACTATGGT
CGACCTGCAGACTGGCTGTGTATAAGGGAGCCTGACATTTATATTCCCCAGAACATCAGGTTAATGGCGT
TTTTGATGTCATTTTCGCGGTGACTGAGATCAGCCACTTCTTCCCCGATAACGGAGACCGGCACACTGGC
CATATCGGTGGTCATCATGCGCCAGCTTTCATCCCCGATATGCACCACCGGGTAAAGTTCACGGGGGACT
TTATCTGACAGCAGACGTGCACTGGCCAGGGGGATCACCATCCGTCGCCCGGGCGTGTCAATAATATCAC
TCTGTACATCCACAAACAGACGATAACGGCTCTCTCTTTTATAGGTGAAAACCTTAAACTGCATTTCACC
AGCCCCTGTTCTCGTCGGCAAAAGAGCCGTTCATTTCAATAAACCGGGCGACCTCAGCCATCCCTTCTTG
ATTTTCCGCTTTCCAGCGTTCGGCACGCAGACGACGGGCTTCATTCTGCATGGTTGTGCTTACCGAACCG
GAGATACTGACATCATATATGCCTTGAGCAACTGATAGCTGTCGCTGTCAACTGTCACTGTGATACGCTG
CTTCATAGCATACCTCTTTTTGACATACTTCGGGTATACATATCAGTATATATTCTTATACCGCAAAAAT
CAGCGCGCAAATACGCATACTGTTATCTGGCTTTTAGTAAGCCGGATCCTCTAGATTACGCCCCGCCTGC
CACTCATCGCAGTACTGTTGTAATTCATTAAGCATTCTGCCGACATGGAAGCCATCACAAACGGCATGAT
GAACCTGAATCGCCAGCGGCATCAGCACCTTGTCGCCTTGCGTATAATATTTGCCCATGGTGAAAACGGG
GGCGAAGAAGTTGTCCATATTGGCCACGTTTAAATCAAAACTGGTGAAACTCACCCAGGGATTGGCTGAG
ACGAAAAACATATTCTCAATAAACCCTTTAGGGAAATAGGCCAGGTTTTCACCGTAACACGCCACATCTT
GCGAATATATGTGTAGAAACTGCCGGAAATCGTCGTGGTATTCACTCCAGAGCGATGAAAACGTTTCAGT
TTGCTCATGGAAAACGGTGTAACAAGGGTGAACACTATCCCATATCACCAGCTCACCGTCTTTCATTGCC
ATACGGAATTCCGGATGAGCATTCATCAGGCGGGCAAGAATGTGAATAAAGGCCGGATAAAACTTGTGCT
TATTTTTCTTTACGGTCTTTAAAAAGGCCGTAATATCCAGCTGAACGGTCTGGTTATAGGTACATTGAGC
AACTGACTGAAATGCCTCAAAATGTTCTTTACGATGCCATTGGGATATATCAACGGTGGTATATCCAGTG
ATTTTTTTCTCCATTTTAGCTTCCTTAGCTCCTGAAAATCTCGACGGATCCTAACTCAAAATCCACACAT
TATACGAGCCGGAAGCATAAAGTGTAAAGCCTGGGGTGCCTAATGCGGCCGCCATAGTGACTGGATATGT
TGTGTTTTACAGTATTATGTAGTCTGTTTTTTATGCAAAATCTAATTTAATATATTGATATTTATATCAT
TTTACGTTTCTCGTTCAACTTTATTATACATAGTTGATAATTCACATATGCTCAATGCAATTGACTGTGT
CCTCGATTATTTCTATTATTTAATATTATTTCCATTAAAAAAGAAATCCAGTTCGTGGCAAAATAAGACA
AAGGTTTAAATAAAAATTTATCGTTATTAAACTCGTAACTTACCTTCTTCATGGCTCAACCCAATCTGTA
TATCGACTTATTTAATTTGGTTAACAAATCGGTTTTCGTCGCAAATAGGGGATGACAACTAAAATACCAA
TTTGTGTCCTTGCGACACGTCAACAGGTGGCTGCCAATATCTCAGGTTTTGAGCACACAACGCTGTGATT
GGCTATCTGTAGATCGCTTCGAGAACTTTCGGACCGACATATCAGAACGCAGTCATGTCCAATCCAGCTA
ACGATTGGTCGAAACCGCACTTCATCGCTTCATTTCAACCAATTCCCATCTACTAAAACGAGCGTCGGAA
TAGTCTCGAACGTAACCCCACGTAGTGGGTGGCAGCGCCCCTCGTATCTTTCAATCGCCACTCGAGTCTC
AAGTTTGCTCACTTTGAAATTTTCCATCTGGACTACACATCAAATCTAACTCAACTTTTATCAATTGAAA
CACAAGGGCCCCGTTTCGCATGTTACGCAGCAGCAACGATGTTACGCAGCAGGGCAGTCGCCCTAAAACA
AAGTTAGGTGGCTCAAGTATGGGCATCATTCGCACATGTAGGCTCGGCCCTGACCAAGTCAAATCCATGC
GGGCTGCTCTTGATCTTTTCGGTCGTGAGTTCGGAGACGTAGCCACCTACTCCCAACATCAGCCGGACTC
CGATTACCTCGGGAACTTGCTCCGTAGTAAGACATTCATCGCGCTTGCTGCCTTCGACCAAGAAGCGGTT
GTTGGCGCTCTCGCGGCTTACGTTCTGCCCAAGTTTGAGCAGCCGCGTAGTGAGATCTATATCTATGATC
TCGCAGTCTCCGGCGAGCACCGGAGGCAGGGCATTGCCACCGCGCTCATCAATCTCCTCAAGCATGAGGC
CAACGCGCTTGGTGCTTATGTGATCTACGTGCAAGCAGATTACGGTGACGATCCCGCAGTGGCTCTCTAT
ACAAAGTTGGGCATACGGGAAGAAGTGATGCACTTTGATATCGACCCAAGTACCGCCACCTAAGCGGGAC
TCTGGGGTTCGAAATGACCGACCAAGCGACGCCCAACCTGCCATCACGAGATTTCGATTCCACCGCCGCC
TTCTATGAAAGGTTGGGCTTCGGAATCGTTTTCCGGGACGCCGGCTGGATGATCCTCCAGCGCGGGGATC
TCATGCTGGAGTTCTTCGCCCACCCCCCGGATCCCCGGGGTCGACTAGAATACTTAGCAATTGGTTAGTT
TGAAAATTGTCAAAGCAGAGTTTTTTCGACAATAAAATTTATTTTCTAAATATTTGATTTAGCGTTGACT
TAATTTGTTGATTCGGTTGTCATCTTTTGTGAAGATGCCCGAGAGTCTAGTAAATCTCAAGCGAAACATA
GTGAGAAGGTCACTATGGCTGGTTTGCATGAGTCTGGGCCTATTGTGCT
